>Addgene plasmid #213600 | Flag-SKP1-T131D | addgene full sequence | sequence record 424281 | Addgene NGS Result
GACGGATCGGGAGATCTCCCGATCCCCTATGGTGCACTCTCAGTACAATCTGCTCTGATGCCGCATAGTT
AAGCCAGTATCTGCTCCCTGCTTGTGTGTTGGAGGTCGCTGAGTAGTGCGCGAGCAAAATTTAAGCTACA
ACAAGGCAAGGCTTGACCGACAATTGCATGAAGAATCTGCTTAGGGTTAGGCGTTTTGCGCTGCTTCGCG
ATGTACGGGCCAGATATACGCGTTGACATTGATTATTGACTAGTTATTAATAGTAATCAATTACGGGGTC
ATTAGTTCATAGCCCATATATGGAGTTCCGCGTTACATAACTTACGGTAAATGGCCCGCCTGGCTGACCG
CCCAACGACCCCCGCCCATTGACGTCAATAATGACGTATGTTCCCATAGTAACGCCAATAGGGACTTTCC
ATTGACGTCAATGGGTGGAGTATTTACGGTAAACTGCCCACTTGGCAGTACATCAAGTGTATCATATGCC
AAGTACGCCCCCTATTGACGTCAATGACGGTAAATGGCCCGCCTGGCATTATGCCCAGTACATGACCTTA
TGGGACTTTCCTACTTGGCAGTACATCTACGTATTAGTCATCGCTATTACCATGGTGATGCGGTTTTGGC
AGTACATCAATGGGCGTGGATAGCGGTTTGACTCACGGGGATTTCCAAGTCTCCACCCCATTGACGTCAA
TGGGAGTTTGTTTTGGCACCAAAATCAACGGGACTTTCCAAAATGTCGTAACAACTCCGCCCCATTGACG
CAAATGGGCGGTAGGCGTGTACGGTGGGAGGTCTATATAAGCAGAGCTCTCTGGCTAACTAGAGAACCCA
CTGCTTACTGGCTTATCGAAATTAATACGACTCACTATAGGGAGACCCAAGCTTGGTACCGAGCTCGGAT
CCATGGATTACAAGGATGACGACGATAAGCCTTCAATTAAGTTGCAGAGTTCTGATGGAGAGATATTTGA
AGTTGATGTGGAAATTGCCAAACAATCTGTGACTATTAAGACCATGTTGGAAGATTTGGGAATGGATGAT
GAAGGAGATGATGACCCAGTTCCTCTACCAAATGTGAATGCAGCAATATTAAAAAAGGTCATTCAGTGGT
GCACCCACCACAAGGATGACCCTCCTCCTCCTGAAGATGATGAGAACAAAGAAAAGCGAACAGATGATAT
CCCTGTTTGGGACCAAGAATTCCTGAAAGTTGACCAAGGAACACTTTTTGAACTCATTCTGGCTGCAAAC
TACTTAGACATCAAAGGTTTGCTTGATGTTACATGCAAGACTGTTGCCAATATGATCAAGGGGAAAGATC
CTGAGGAGATTCGCAAGACCTTCAATATCAAAAATGACTTTACTGAAGAGGAGGAAGCCCAGGTACGCAA
AGAGAACCAGTGGTGTGAAGAGAAGTGACTCGAGCATGCATCTAGAGGGCCCTATTCTATAGTGTCACCT
AAATGCTAGAGCTCGCTGATCAGCCTCGACTGTGCCTTCTAGTTGCCAGCCATCTGTTGTTTGCCCCTCC
CCCGTGCCTTCCTTGACCCTGGAAGGTGCCACTCCCACTGTCCTTTCCTAATAAAATGAGGAAATTGCAT
CGCATTGTCTGAGTAGGTGTCATTCTATTCTGGGGGGTGGGGTGGGGCAGGACAGCAAGGGGGAGGATTG
GGAAGACAATAGCAGGCATGCTGGGGATGCGGTGGGCTCTATGGCTTCTGAGGCGGAAAGAACCAGCTGG
GGCTCTAGGGGGTATCCCC
[124 nt withheld, positions 1770-1893]
C
[91 nt withheld, positions 1895-1985]
A
[49 nt withheld, positions 1987-2035]
CCTTTGACGTTGGAGTCCACGTTCTTT
[37 nt withheld, positions 2063-2099]
ACCCTATCTCGGTCTATTCTTTTGATTTATAAGGGATTTTGCCGATTTCGGCCTATTGGTTAAAAAATGA
GCTGATTTAACAAAAATTTAACGCGAATTAATTCTGTGGAATGTGTGTCAGTTAGGGTGTGGAAAGTCCC
CAGGCTCCCCAGCAGGCAGAAGTATGCAAAGCATGCATCTCAATTAGTCAGCAACCAGGTGTGGAAAGTC
CCCAGGCTCCCCAGCAGGCAGAAGTATGCAAAGCATGCATCTCAATTAGTCAGCAACCATAGTCCCGCCC
CTAACTCCGCCCATCCCGCCCCTAACTCCGCCCAGTTCCGCCCATTCTCCGCCCCATGGCTGACTAATTT
TTTTTATTTATGCAGAGGCCGAGGCCGCCTCTGCCTCTGAGCTATTCCAGAAGTAGTGAGGAGGCTTTTT
TGGAGGCCTAGGCTTTTGCAAAAAGCTCCCGGGAGCTTGTATATCCATTTTCGGATCTGATCAAGAGACA
GGATGAGGATCGTTTCGCATGATTGAACAAGATGGATTGCACGCAGGTTCTCCGGCCGCTTGGGTGGAGA
GGCTATTCGGCTATGACTGGGCACAACAGACAATCGGCTGCTCTGATGCCGCCGTGTTCCGGCTGTCAGC
GCAGGGGCGCCCGGTTCTTTTTGTCAAGACCGACCTGTCCGGTGCCCTGAATGAACTGCAGGACGAGGCA
GCGCGGCTATCGTGGCTGGCCACGACGGGCGTTCCTTGCGCAGCTGTGCTCGACGTTGTCACTGAAGCGG
GAAGGGACTGGCTGCTATTGGGCGAAGTGCCGGGGCAGGATCTCCTGTCATCTCACCTTGCTCCTGCCGA
GAAAGTATCCATCATGGCTGATGCAATGCGGCGGCTGCATACGCTTGATCCGGCTACCTGCCCATTCGAC
CACCAAGCGAAACATCGCATCGAGCGAGCACGTACTCGGATGGAAGCCGGTCTTGTCGATCAGGATGATC
TGGACGAAGAGCATCAGGGGCTCGCGCCAGCCGAACTGTTCGCCAGGCTCAAGGCGCGCATGCCCGACGG
CGAGGATCTCGTCGTGACCCATGGCGATGCCTGCTTGCCGAATATCATGGTGGAAAATGGCCGCTTTTCT
GGATTCATCGACTGTGGCCGGCTGGGTGTGGCGGACCGCTATCAGGACATAGCGTTGGCTACCCGTGATA
TTGCTGAAGAGCTTGGCGGCGAATGGGCTGACCGCTTCCTCGTGCTTTACGGTATCGCCGCTCCCGATTC
GCAGCGCATCGCCTTCTATCGCCTTCTTGACGAGTTCTTCTGAGCGGGACTCTGGGGTTCGAAATGACCG
ACCAAGCGACGCCCAACCTGCCATCACGAGATTTCGATTCCACCGCCGCCTTCTATGAAAGGTTGGGCTT
CGGAATCGTTTTCCGGGACGCCGGCTGGATGATCCTCCAGCGCGGGGATCTCATGCTGGAGTTCTTCGCC
CACCCCAACTTGTTTATTGCAGCTTATAATGGTTACAAATAAAGCAATAGCATCACAAATTTCACAAATA
AAGCATTTTTTTCACTGCATTCTAGTTGTGGTTTGTCCAAACTCATCAATGTATCTTATCATGTCTGTAT
ACCGTCGACCTCTAGCTAGAGCTTGGCGTAATCATGGTCATAGCTGTTTCCTGTGTGAAATTGTTATCCG
CTCACAATTCCACACAACATACGAGCCGGAAGCATAAAGTGTAAAGCCTGGGGTGCCTAATGAGTGAGCT
AACTCACATTAATTGCGTTGCGCTCACTGCCCGCTTTCCAGTCGGGAAACCTGTCGTGCCAGCTGCATTA
ATGAATCGGCCAACGCGCGGGGAGAGGCGGTTTGCGTATTGGGCGCTCTTCCGCTTCCTCGCTCACTGAC
TCGCTGCGCTCGGTCGTTCGGCTGCGGCGAGCGGTATCAGCTCACTCAAAGGCGGTAATACGGTTATCCA
CAGAATCAGGGGATAACGCAGGAAAGAACATGTGAGCAAAAGGCCAGCAAAAGGCCAGGAACCGTAAAAA
GGCCGCGTTGCTGGCGTTTTTCCATAGGCTCCGCCCCCCTGACGAGCATCACAAAAATCGACGCTCAAGT
CAGAGGTGGCGAAACCCGACAGGACTATAAAGATACCAGGCGTTTCCCCCTGGAAGCTCCCTCGTGCGCT
CTCCTGTTCCGACCCTGCCGCTTACCGGATACCTGTCCGCCTTTCTCCCTTCGGGAAGCGTGGCGCTTTC
TCATAGCTCACGCTGTAGGTATCTCAGTTCGGTGTAGGTCGTTCGCTCCAAGCTGGGCTGTGTGCACGAA
CCCCCCGTTCAGCCCGACCGCTGCGCCTTATCCGGTAACTATCGTCTTGAGTCCAACCCGGTAAGACACG
ACTTATCGCCACTGGCAGCAGCCACTGGTAACAGGATTAGCAGAGCGAGGTATGTAGGCGGTGCTACAGA
GTTCTTGAAGTGGTGGCCTAACTACGGCTACACTAGAAGAACAGTATTTGGTATCTGCGCTCTGCTGAAG
CCAGTTACCTTCGGAAAAAGAGTTGGTAGCTCTTGATCCGGCAAACAAACCACCGCTGGTAGCGGTGGTT
TTTTTGTTTGCAAGCAGCAGATTACGCGCAGAAAAAAAGGATCTCAAGAAGATCCTTTGATCTTTTCTAC
GGGGTCTGACGCTCAGTGGAACGAAAACTCACGTTAAGGGATTTTGGTCATGAGATTATCAAAAAGGATC
TTCACCTAGATCCTTTTGCGGCCGCAAATCAATCTAAAGTATATATGAGTAAACTTGGTCTGACAGTTAC
CAATGCTTAATCAGTGAGGCACCTATCTCAGCGATCTGTCTATTTCGTTCATCCATAGTTGCCTGACTCC
CCGTCGTGTAGATAACTACGATACGGGAGGGCTTACCATCTGGCCCCAGTGCTGCAATGATACCGCGAGA
CCCACGCTCACCGGCTCCAGATTTATCAGCAATAAACCAGCCAGCCGGAAGGGCCGAGCGCAGAAGTGGT
CCTGCAACTTTATCCGCCTCCATCCAGTCTATTAATTGTTGCCGGGAAGCTAGAGTAAGTAGTTCGCCAG
TTAATAGTTTGCGCAACGTTGTTGCCATTGCTACAGGCATCGTGGTGTCACGCTCGTCGTTTGGTATGGC
TTCATTCAGCTCCGGTTCCCAACGATCAAGGCGAGTTACATGATCCCCCATGTTGTGCAAAAAAGCGGTT
AGCTCCTTCGGTCCTCCGATCGTTGTCAGAAGTAAGTTGGCCGCAGTGTTATCACTCATGGTTATGGCAG
CACTGCATAATTCTCTTACTGTCATGCCATCCGTAAGATGCTTTTCTGTGACTGGTGAGTACTCAACCAA
GTCATTCTGAGAATAGTGTATGCGGCGACCGAGTTGCTCTTGCCCGGCGTCAATACGGGATAATACCGCG
CCACATAGCAGAACTTTAAAAGTGCTCATCATTGGAAAACGTTCTTCGGGGCGAAAACTCTCAAGGATCT
TACCGCTGTTGAGATCCAGTTCGATGTAACCCACTCGTGCACCCAACTGATCTTCAGCATCTTTTACTTT
CACCAGCGTTTCTGGGTGAGCAAAAACAGGAAGGCAAAATGCCGCAAAAAAGGGAATAAGGGCGACACGG
AAATGTTGAATACTCATACTCTTCCTTTTTCAATATTATTGAAGCATTTATCAGGGTTATTGTCTCATGA
GCGGATACATATTTGAATGTATTTAGAAAAATAAACAAATAGGGGTTCCGCGCACATTTCCCCGAAAAGT
GCCACCTGACGTC
Features (pLannotate 1.2.2; 22 found; start..end, strand, type, name):
     28..80      -  misc_feature   bom (fragment): basis of mobility region from pBR322
    235..614     +  enhancer       CMV enhancer: human cytomegalovirus immediate early enhancer
    615..818     +  promoter       CMV promoter: human cytomegalovirus (CMV) immediate early promoter
    814..847     +  LTR            5' LTR (truncated) (fragment): truncated 5' long terminal repeat (LTR) from HIV-1
    863..881     +  promoter       T7 promoter: promoter for bacteriophage T7 RNA polymerase
    916..939     +  CDS            3xFLAG (fragment): three tandem FLAG® epitope tags
    940..1425    +  CDS            SKP1: SKP1_HUMAN - Also known as EMC19, OCP2, SKP1A, TCEB1L. Experimental evidence at protein level: Swiss-Prot protein existence level 1. Essential component of the SCF (SKP1-CUL1-F-box protein) ubiquitin ligase complex, which mediates the ubiquitination of proteins involved in cell cycle progression, signal transduction and transcription. In the SCF complex, serves as an adapter that links the F-box protein to CUL1. The functional specificity of the SCF complex depends on the F-box protein as substrate recognition component. SCF(BTRC) and SCF(FBXW11) direct ubiquitination of CTNNB1 and participate
   1456..1474    -  promoter       SP6 promoter: promoter for bacteriophage SP6 RNA polymerase
   1500..1724    +  polyA_signal   bGH poly(A) signal: bovine growth hormone polyadenylation signal
   1728..1749    +  promoter       SV40 promoter (fragment): SV40 enhancer and early promoter
   1770..2198    +  rep_origin     f1 ori (sequence partly withheld): f1 bacteriophage origin of replication; arrow indicates direction of (+) strand synthesis
   2212..2541    +  promoter       SV40 promoter: SV40 enhancer and early promoter
   2608..3399    +  CDS            neo: KKA2_KLEPN - Also known as kan, nptII. Experimental evidence at protein level: Swiss-Prot protein existence level 1. Resistance to kanamycin, neomycin, paromomycin, ribostamycin, butirosin and gentamicin B. From Klebsiella pneumoniae.
   3423..3581    +  CDS            ble (fragment): BLE_KLEPN - Experimental evidence at protein level: Swiss-Prot protein existence level 1. Binding protein with a strong affinity to the bleomycin family of antibiotics. Binds to CL990; an antimitotic-antibiotic compound. From Klebsiella pneumoniae.
   3576..3697    +  polyA_signal   SV40 poly(A) signal: SV40 polyadenylation signal
   3770..3786    -  protein_bind   lac operator: The lac repressor binds to the lac operator to inhibit transcription in E. coli. This inhibition can be relieved by adding lactose or isopropyl-β-D-thiogalactopyranoside (IPTG). lac repressor encoded by lacI
   3794..3824    -  promoter       lac promoter: promoter for the E. coli lac operon
   3839..3860    -  protein_bind   CAP binding site: CAP binding activates transcription in the presence of cAMP. E. coli catabolite activator protein
   3873..3965    -  CDS            lacI (fragment): lac repressor; lacI; The lac repressor binds to the lac operator to inhibit transcription in E. coli. This inhibition can be relieved by adding lactose or isopropyl-β-D-thiogalactopyranoside (IPTG).
   4148..4736    -  rep_origin     ori: high-copy-number ColE1/pMB1/pBR322/pUC origin of replication
   4896..5756    -  CDS            AmpR: β-lactamase; bla; confers resistance to ampicillin, carbenicillin, and related antibiotics
   5757..5861    -  promoter       AmpR promoter: bla
