[The description below was written by a language model from this plasmid's Addgene catalogue record and pLannotate feature annotations shown in this document.]
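Description:
Flag-SKP1-T131D is a mammalian expression plasmid built on the pcDNA3.1 backbone that drives production of human SKP1 carrying a threonine-to-aspartate substitution at residue 131, fused to an N-terminal Flag epitope. The sequenced plasmid is about 5.9 kb. In bacteria it is maintained at high copy through a ColE1/pUC-type origin and selected with ampicillin via the β-lactamase gene and its native promoter; an f1 origin is also present, which permits single-stranded DNA production. Small annotated fragments such as bom, lac promoter/operator, lacI, a truncated HIV-1 LTR match and a ble fragment appear to be backbone remnants or short sequence matches rather than functional modules.

The expression cassette consists of the human cytomegalovirus immediate-early enhancer and promoter, followed by a T7 promoter, a short Flag-coding segment (annotated as a fragment of 3xFLAG, consistent with a single Flag tag), the roughly 490 bp SKP1 open reading frame, and the bovine growth hormone polyadenylation signal. A reverse-oriented SP6 promoter lies just downstream of the insert, so the flanking phage promoters can serve for in vitro transcription or as sequencing primer sites. A separate SV40 early promoter drives the neomycin phosphotransferase gene with an SV40 poly(A) signal, allowing G418 selection of stably transfected cells.

SKP1 is the adaptor that links F-box proteins to CUL1 in SCF ubiquitin ligase complexes. Aspartate substitutions at threonine are commonly used as phosphomimetics, although the record does not state this rationale explicitly. The plasmid is intended for transient or stable expression of the mutant in mammalian cells, with the Flag tag enabling detection and immunoprecipitation, and the associated work concerns a noncanonical SKP1 role in switching between autophagy and unconventional secretion.
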