Addgene plasmid #213600: Flag-SKP1-T131D
Purpose: Expresses human SKP1 T131D mutant in mammalian cells
Depositing lab: Michele Pagano. Depositing organization: NYU Grossman School of Medicine. Publication: A noncanonical function of SKP1 regulates the switch between autophagy and unconventional secretion. Li J, Krause GJ, Gui Q, Kaushik S, Rona G, Zhang Q, Liang FX, Dhabaria A, Anerillas C, Martindale JL, Vasilyev N, Askenazi M, Ueberheide B, Nudler E, Gorospe M, Cuervo AM, Pagano M. Sci Adv. 2023 Oct 13;9(41):eadh1134. doi: 10.1126/sciadv.adh1134. Epub 2023 Oct 13. PubMed 37831778.
Backbone
  Vector backbone: pcDNA3.1
  Vector type: Mammalian Expression
  Selectable markers: Neomycin (select with G418)
Growth in bacteria
  Bacterial resistance: Ampicillin, 100 μg/mL
  Growth temperature: 37°C
  Growth strain: DH5alpha
  Copy number: High Copy
Gene/Insert
  Gene/Insert name: human Flag tagged SKP1-T131D
  Species: H. sapiens (human)
  Insert size (bp): 500
  Entrez Gene: SKP1 (a.k.a. EMC19, OCP-II, OCP2, SKP1A, TCEB1L, p19A)
  Tag / fusion protein: Flag (N terminal on insert)
Terms and licenses: Academic/Nonprofit Terms; Industry Terms: Not Available to Industry
How to cite: Flag-SKP1-T131D was a gift from Michele Pagano (Addgene plasmid # 213600 ; http://n2t.net/addgene:213600 ; RRID:Addgene_213600)
